>Addgene plasmid #149160 | pGBW-m4046690 | addgene full sequence | sequence record 307330 | Addgene NGS Result
GATTTAAATGGTCAGTTAGAGCGGCCGCTTGCTATATTGAAGTACGGATTAGAAGCCGCCGAGCGGGCGA
CAGCCCTCCGACGGAAGACTCTCCTCCGTGCGTCCTCGTCTTCACCGGTCGCGTTCCTGAAACGCAGATG
TGCCTCGCGCCGCACTGCTCCGAACAATAAAGATTCTACAATACTAGCTTTTATGGTTATGAAGAGGAAA
AATTGGCAGTAACCTGGCCCCACAAACCTTCAAATTAACGAATCAAATTAACAACCATAGGATGATAATG
CGATTAGTTTTTTAGCCTTATTTCTGGGGTAATTAATCAGCGAAGCGATGATTTTTGATCTATTAACAGA
TATATAAATGGAAAAGCTGCATAACCACTTTAACTAATACTTTCAACATTTTCAGTTTGTATTACTTCTT
ATTCAAATGTCATAAAAGTATCAACAAAAAATTGTTAATATACCTCTATACTTTAACGTCAAGGAGAAAA
AACTATAATGGATTTGTTTATGAGAATCTTCACAATTGGAACTGTAACTTTGAAGCAAGGTGAAATCAAG
GATGCTACTCCTTCAGATTTTGTTCGCGCTACTGCAACGATACCGATACAAGCCTCACTCCCTTTCGGAT
GGCTTATTGTTGGCGTTGCACTTCTTGCTGTTTTTCAGAGCGCTTCCAAAATCATAACCCTCAAAAAGAG
ATGGCAACTAGCACTCTCCAAGGGTGTTCACTTTGTTTGCAACTTGCTGTTGTTGTTTGTAACAGTTTAC
TCACACCTTTTGCTCGTTGCTGCTGGCCTTGAAGCCCCTTTTCTCTATCTTTATGCTTTAGTCTACTTCT
TGCAGAGTATAAACTTTGTAAGAATAATAATGAGGCTTTGGCTTTGCTGGAAATGCCGTTCCAAAAACCC
ATTACTTTATGATGCCAACTATTTTCTTTGCTGGCATACTAATTGTTACGACTATTGTATACCTTACAAT
AGTGTAACTTCTTCAATTGTCATTACTTCAGGTGATGGCACAACAAGTCCTATTTCTGAACATGACTACC
AGATTGGTGGTTATACTGAAAAATGGGAATCTGGAGTAAAAGACTGTGTTGTATTACACAGTTACTTCAC
TTCAGACTATTACCAGCTGTACTCAACTCAATTGAGTACAGACACTGGTGTTGAACATGTTACCTTCTTC
ATCTACAATAAAATTGTTGATGAGCCTGAAGAACATGTCCAAATTCACACAATCGACGGTTCATCCGGAG
TTGTTAATCCAGTAATGGAACCAATTTATGATGAACCGACGACGACTACTAGCGTGCCTTTGTAAACAGG
CCCCTTTTCCTTTGTCGATATCATGTAATTAGTTATGTCACGCTTACATTCACGCCCTCCTCCCACATCC
GCTCTAACCGAAAAGGAAGGAGTTAGACAACCTGAAGTCTAGGTCCCTATTTATTTTTTTTAATAGTTAT
GTTAGTATTAAGAACGTTATTTATATTTCAAATTTTTCTTTTTTTTCTGTACAAAGCGGCCGCCGAACCA
CTAGTGCACTGCAGTACACGGTTTCCTTGAAATTTTTTTGATTCGGTAATCTCCGAACAGAAGGAAGAAC
GAAGGAAGGAGCACAGACTTAGATTGGTATATATACGCATATGTAGTGTTGAAGAAACATGAAATTGCCC
AGTATTCTTAACCCAACTGCACAGAACAAAAACGTGCAGGAAACGAAGATAAATCATGTCGAAAGCTACA
TATAAGGAACGTGCTGCTACTCATCCTAGTCCTGTTGCTGCCAAGCTATTTAATATCATGCACGAAAAGC
AAACAAACTTGTGTGCTTCATTGGATGTTCGTACCACCAAGGAATTACTGGAGTTAGTTGAAGCATTAGG
TCCCAAAATTTGTTTACTAAAAACACATGTGGATATCTTGACTGATTTTTCCATGGAGGGCACAGTTAAG
CCGCTAAAGGCATTATCCGCCAAGTACAATTTTTTACTCTTCGAGGACAGAAAATTTGCTGACATTGGTA
ATACAGTCAAATTGCAGTACTCTGCGGGTGTATACAGAATAGCAGAATGGGCAGACATTACGAATGCACA
CGGTGTGGTGGGCCCAGGTATTGTTAGCGGTTTGAAGCAGGCGGCAGAAGAAGTAACAAAGGAACCTAGA
GGCCTTTTGATGTTAGCAGAATTGTCATGCAAGGGCTCCCTATCTACTGGAGAATATACTAAGGGTACTG
TTGACATTGCGAAGAGCGACAAAGATTTTGTTATCGGCTTTATTGCTCAAAGAGACATGGGTGGAAGAGA
TGAAGGTTACGATTGGTTGATTATGACACCCGGTGTGGGTTTAGATGACAAGGGAGATGCATTGGGTCAA
CAGTATAGAACCGTGGATGATGTGGTTTCTACAGGATCTGACATTATTATTGTTGGAAGAGGACTATTTG
CAAAGGGAAGGGATGCTAAGGTAGAGGGTGAACGTTACAGAAAAGCAGGCTGGGAAGCATATTTGAGAAG
ATGCGGCCAGCAAAACTAAAAAACTGTATTATAAGTAAATGCATGTATACTAAACTCACAAATTAGAGCT
TCAATTTAATTATATCAGTTATTACCCGAGTAACGAAGCATCTGTGCTTCATTTTGTAGAACAAAAATGC
AACGCGAGAGCGCTAATTTTTCAAACAAAGAATCTGAGCTGCATTTTTACAGAACAGAAATGCAACGCGA
AAGCGCTATTTTACCAACGAAGAATCTGTGCTTCATTTTTGTAAAACAAAAATGCAACGCGAGAGCGCTA
ATTTTTCAAACAAAGAATCTGAGCTGCATTTTTACAGAACAGAAATGCAACGCGAGAGCGCTATTTTACC
AACAAAGAATCTATACTTCTTTTTTGTTCTACAAAAATGCATCCCGAGAGCGCTATTTTTCTAACAAAGC
ATCTTAGATTACTTTTTTTCTCCTTTGTGCGCTCTATAATGCAGTCTCTTGATAACTTTTTGCACTGTAG
GTCCGTTAAGGTTAGAAGAAGGCTACTTTGGTGTCTATTTTCTCTTCCATAAAAAAAGCCTGACTCCACT
TCCCGCGTTTACTGATTACTAGCGAAGCTGCGGGTGCATTTTTTCAAGATAAAGGCATCCCCGATTATAT
TCTATACCGATGTGGATTGCGCATACTTTGTGAACAGAAAGTGATAGCGTTGATGATTCTTCATTGGTCA
GAAAATTATGAACGGTTTCTTCTATTTTGTCTCTATATACTACGTATAGGAAATGTTTACATTTTCGTAT
TGTTTTCGATTCACTCTATGAATAGTTCTTACTACAATTTTTTTGTCTAAAGAGTAATACTAGAGATAAA
CATAAAAAATGTAGAGGTCGAGTTTAGATGCAAGTTCAAGGAGCGAAAGGTGGATGGGTAGGTTATATAG
GGATATAGCACAGAGATATATAGCAAAGAGATACTTTTGAGCAATGTTTGTGGAAGCGGTATTCGCAATA
TTTTAGTAGCTCGTTACAGTCCGGTGCGTTTTTGGTTTTTTGAAAGTGCGTCATCAGAGCGCTTTTGGTT
TTCAAAAGCGCTCTGAAGTTCCTATACTTTCTAGCTAGAGAATAGGAACTTCCCGAGCGGCCGCGTGTTA
CAAGCTTGACTCCAGCGTAACTGGACTGCAATCAACTCACTGGCTCACCTTCACGGGTGGGCCTTTCTTC
GGTAGAAAATCAAAGGATCTTCTTGAGATCCTTTTTTTCTGCGCGTAATCTGCTGCTTGCAAACAAAAAA
ACCACCGCTACCAGCGGTGGTTTGTTTGCCGGATCAAGAGCTACCAACTCTTTTTCCGAGGTAACTGGCT
TCAGCAGAGCGCAGATACCAAATACTGTTCTTCTAGTGTAGCCGTAGTTAGGCCACCACTTCAAGAACTC
TGTAGCACCGCCTACATACCTCGCTCTGCTAATCCTGTTACCAGTGGCTGCTGCCAGTGGCGATAAGTCG
TGTCTTACCGGGTTGGACTCAAGACGATAGTTACCGGATAAGGCGCAGCGGTCGGGCTGAACGGGGGGTT
CGTGCACACAGCCCAGCTTGGAGCGAACGACCTACACCGAACTGAGATACCTACAGCGTGAGCTATGAGA
AAGCGCCACGCTTCCCGAAGGGAGAAAGGCGGACAGGTATCCGGTAAGCGGCAGGGTCGGAACAGGAGAG
CGCACGAGGGAGCTTCCAGGGGTAAACGCCTGGTATCTTTATAGTCCTGTCGGGTTTCGCCACCTCTGAC
TTGAGCATCGATTTTTGTGATGCTCGTCAGGGGGGCGGAGCCTATGGAAAAACGCCAGCAACGCAGAAAG
GCCCACCCGAAGGTGAGCCAGGTGATTACATTTGGGCCCTCATCAGAGGTTTTCACCGTCATCACCGAAA
CGCGCGAGGCAGCTGCGGTAAAGCTCATCAGCGTGGTCGTGAAGCGATTCACAGATGTCTGCCTGTTCAT
CCGCGTCCAGCTCGTTGAGTTTCTCCAGAAGCGTTAATGTCTGGCTTCTGATAAAGCGGGCCATGTTAAG
GGCGGTTTTTTCCTGTTTGGTCACTTACCAATGCTTAATCAGTGAGGCACCTATCTCAGCGATCTGTCTA
TTTCGTTCATCCATAGTTGCCTGACTCCCCGTCGTGTAGATAACTACGATGCGGGAGGGCTTACCATCTG
GCCCCAGTGCTGCAATGATACCGCGAGACCCACGCTCACCGGCTCCAGATTTATCAGCAATAAACCAGCC
AGCCGGGAGGGCCGAGCGCAGAAGTGATCCTGCAACTTTATCCGCCTCCATCCAGTCTATTAATTGTTGC
CGGGAAGCTAGAGTAAGTAGTTCGCCAGTTAATAGTTTGCGCAACGTTGTTGCCATTGCTACAGGCATCG
TGGTGTCACGCTCGTCGTTTGGTATGGCTTCATTCAGCTCCGGTTCCCAACGATCAAGGCGAGTTACATG
ATCCCCCATGTTGTGCAAAAAAGCGGTTAGCTCCTTCGGTCCTCCGATCGTTGCCAGAAGTAAGTTGGCC
GCAGTGTTATCACTCATGGTTATGGCAGCACTGCATAATTCTCTTACTGTCATGCCATCCGTGAGATGCT
TTTCTGTGACTGGTGAGTACTCAACCAAGTCATTCTGAGAATAGTGTATGCGGCGACCGAGTTGCTCTTG
CCCGGCGTCAATACGGGATAATACCGCGCCACATAGCAGAACTTTAAAAGTGCTCATCATTGGAAAACGT
TCTTCGGGGCGTAAACTCTCAAGGATCTTACCGCTGTTGAGATCCAGTTCGATGTAACCCACTCGTGCAC
CCAACTGATCTTCAGCATCTTTTACTTTCACCAGCGTTTCTGGGTGAGCAAAAACAGGAAGGCAAAATGC
CGCAAAAAAGGGAATAAGGGCGACACGGAAATGTTGAATACTCATTTTAGCTTCCTTAGCTCCTGAAAAT
CTCGATAACTCAAAAAATACGCCCGGTAGTGATCTTATTTCATTATGGTGAAAGTTGGAACCTCTTACGT
GCCGATCAAGTCAAAAGCCTCCGGTCGGAGGCTTTTGACTTTCTGCTATGGAGGTCAGGTAT
Features (pLannotate 1.2.2; 13 found; start..end, strand, type, name):
     45..486     +  promoter       GAL1 promoter: S. cerevisiae GAL1; inducible promoter, regulated by Gal4
    498..1322    +  CDS            AP3A_SARS2: Experimental evidence at protein level: Swiss-Prot protein existence level 1. Plays a role in virus egress via lysosomal trafficking (PubMed:33157038, PubMed:33422265). Forms homotetrameric ion channels (viroporin) localized at endosomes and lysosomes, that may induce deacidification of lysosomes thereby allowing safe virion egress through lysosomal trafficking (By similarity) (PubMed:33157038, PubMed:33422265). Also blocks formation of autolysosomes through binding and sequestering host TMUB1/HOPS on late endosomes. This prevents fusion of autophagosomes with lysosomes, disrupting autophagy a
   1351..1523    +  terminator     CYC1 terminator (fragment): S. cerevisiae CYC1; transcription terminator for CYC1
   1559..1735    +  promoter       URA3 promoter (fragment): S. cerevisiae URA3
   1736..2539    +  CDS            URA3: orotidine-5'-phosphate decarboxylase, required for uracil biosynthesis; S. cerevisiae URA3; yeast auxotrophic marker, counterselectable with 5-fluoroorotic acid (5-FOA)
   2622..3604    -  rep_origin     2μ ori: yeast 2μ plasmid origin of replication
   3682..3711    +  terminator     T3Te terminator: phage T3 early transcription terminator
   3733..4320    +  rep_origin     ori: high-copy-number ColE1/pMB1/pBR322/pUC origin of replication
   4332..4359    -  terminator     T7Te terminator: phage T7 early transcription terminator
   4383..4574    -  CDS            rop: Rop protein, which maintains plasmids at low copy number; rop
   4575..5435    -  CDS            AmpR: β-lactamase; bla; confers resistance to ampicillin, carbenicillin, and related antibiotics
   5436..5538    -  promoter       cat promoter: promoter of the E. coli cat gene encoding chloramphenicol acetyltransferase
   5539..5570    -  terminator     tonB terminator: bidirectional E. coli tonB-P14 transcription terminator
