[The description below was written by a language model from this plasmid's Addgene catalogue record and pLannotate feature annotations shown in this document.]
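Description:
pGBW-m4046690 is an episomal yeast expression plasmid built as an E. coli–S. cerevisiae shuttle vector. In bacteria it replicates from a ColE1/pUC-type origin and is listed as high copy. Selection is by ampicillin resistance, with the β-lactamase gene annotated as driven by a cat promoter rather than its native one. A short rop annotation lies directly adjacent to AmpR. The bacterial module is insulated by small transcription terminators (T3Te, T7Te and tonB) flanking the origin and the resistance cassette. In yeast the plasmid is maintained by the 2μ origin, which typically gives multicopy propagation. It is selected through URA3, an auxotrophic marker that complements uracil auxotrophy and can be counterselected with 5-fluoroorotic acid.

The payload is the wild-type SARS-CoV-2 ORF3a coding sequence, made by gene synthesis against the reference protein. It sits between the galactose-inducible, Gal4-regulated GAL1 promoter and a fragment of the CYC1 terminator. No epitope tags or reporter fusions are annotated. ORF3a is an accessory protein described as a viroporin that forms homotetrameric ion channels at endosomes and lysosomes. It is implicated in virion egress via lysosomal trafficking and in blocking autophagosome–lysosome fusion. Placing it under GAL1 allows conditional expression, which would suit work with a membrane protein that may be toxic, although the record gives the purpose only as yeast expression of ORF3a. The depositor notes that the sequencing used for quality control may not cover the whole plasmid. The annotated sequence of about 5.6 kb is also longer than the sum of the listed backbone and insert sizes, a difference the record does not explain.
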