Addgene plasmid #149160: pGBW-m4046690
Purpose: Yeast Expression plasmid for SARS-CoV-2 ORF3a protein
Depositing lab: Ginkgo Bioworks & Benjie Chen. Depositing organization: Ginkgo Bioworks.
Backbone
  Vector backbone: AmpR; 2u URA3
  Backbone size w/o insert (bp): 4078
  Vector type: Yeast Expression
  Selectable markers: URA3
Growth in bacteria
  Bacterial resistance: Ampicillin, 100 μg/mL
  Growth temperature: 37°C
  Growth strain: DH5alpha
  Copy number: High Copy
Gene/Insert
  Gene/Insert name: SARS-CoV-2 ORF3a protein
  Species: S. cerevisiae (budding yeast); Severe acute respiratory syndrome coronavirus 2
  Insert size (bp): 821
  Mutation: wt
  Entrez Gene: ORF3a (a.k.a. GU280_gp03)
  Promoter: pGAL1
  Cloning method: Unknown
Resource information
  A portion of this plasmid was derived from a plasmid made by: GinkgoBioworks
Depositor comments: NCBI Reference Sequence: YP_009724391.1. Created by gene synthesis with Not1 site. NGS used for QC was performed by Ginkgo and may not fully cover the entire plasmid.
How to cite: pGBW-m4046690 was a gift from Ginkgo Bioworks & Benjie Chen (Addgene plasmid # 149160 ; http://n2t.net/addgene:149160 ; RRID:Addgene_149160)
